>Addgene plasmid #145279 | pET-45b-mCherry | addgene full sequence | sequence record 311789 | Addgene NGS Result
TTTGTTTAACTTTAAGAAGGAGATATACCATGGCACATCACCACCACCATCACGTGGGTACCGGAGGCGG
GATGGTTTCCAAAGGAGAGGAGGATAATATGGCTATAATTAAAGAGTTTATGCGGTTCAAGGTGCATATG
GAGGGATCTGTGAACGGTCACGAGTTCGAAATCGAGGGCGAAGGCGAGGGGCGACCCTATGAAGGGACAC
AGACGGCCAAACTGAAGGTGACCAAGGGTGGCCCCCTGCCTTTCGCCTGGGACATCCTGTCACCCCAGTT
TATGTACGGCTCTAAGGCTTACGTTAAGCACCCTGCCGATATTCCGGACTACTTGAAACTGAGCTTCCCT
GAAGGGTTCAAGTGGGAACGGGTAATGAATTTTGAGGATGGCGGTGTAGTCACAGTTACCCAGGACAGCT
CTCTTCAGGACGGAGAATTTATCTATAAGGTTAAACTTCGGGGCACTAACTTCCCATCAGACGGCCCCGT
GATGCAGAAGAAAACTATGGGCTGGGAAGCCAGCTCAGAACGCATGTATCCCGAGGACGGAGCACTGAAG
GGAGAAATCAAGCAGCGACTCAAGCTGAAGGATGGGGGACATTATGATGCTGAGGTCAAAACCACCTATA
AGGCCAAGAAACCCGTTCAGCTTCCTGGGGCATACAACGTGAATATCAAACTGGATATTACATCCCATAA
CGAAGACTATACCATCGTGGAACAGTACGAGCGGGCCGAGGGCAGACATAGCACAGGGGGCATGGATGAA
TTGTACAAGAAGCTTGCGGCCGCACTCGAGTCTGGTAAAGAAACCGCTGCTGCGAAATTTGAACGCCAGC
ACATGGACTCGTCTACTAGCGCAGCTTAATTAACCTAGGCTGCTGCCACCGCTGAGCAATAACTAGCATA
ACCCCTTGGGGCCTCTAAACGGGTCTTGAGGGGTTTTTTGCTGAAAGGAGGAACTATATCCGGATTGGCG
AATGGG
[124 nt withheld, positions 987-1110]
C
[91 nt withheld, positions 1112-1202]
A
[49 nt withheld, positions 1204-1252]
CCTTTGACGTTGGAGTCCACGTTCTTT
[37 nt withheld, positions 1280-1316]
ACCCTATCTCGGTCTATTCTTTTGATTTATAAGGGATTTTGCCGATTTCGGCCTATTGGTTAAAAAATGA
GCTGATTTAACAAAAATTTAACGCGAATTTTAACAAAATATTAACGTTTACAATTTCTGGCGGCACGATG
GCATGAGATTATCAAAAAGGATCTTCACCTAGATCCTTTTAAATTAAAAATGAAGTTTTAAATCAATCTA
AAGTATATATGAGTAAACTTGGTCTGACAGTTACCAATGCTTAATCAGTGAGGCACCTATCTCAGCGATC
TGTCTATTTCGTTCATCCATAGTTGCCTGACTCCCCGTCGTGTAGATAACTACGATACGGGAGGGCTTAC
CATCTGGCCCCAGTGCTGCAATGATACCGCGAGACCCACGCTCACCGGCTCCAGATTTATCAGCAATAAA
CCAGCCAGCCGGAAGGGCCGAGCGCAGAAGTGGTCCTGCAACTTTATCCGCCTCCATCCAGTCTATTAAT
TGTTGCCGGGAAGCTAGAGTAAGTAGTTCGCCAGTTAATAGTTTGCGCAACGTTGTTGCCATTGCTACAG
GCATCGTGGTGTCACGCTCGTCGTTTGGTATGGCTTCATTCAGCTCCGGTTCCCAACGATCAAGGCGAGT
TACATGATCCCCCATGTTGTGCAAAAAAGCGGTTAGCTCCTTCGGTCCTCCGATCGTTGTCAGAAGTAAG
TTGGCCGCAGTGTTATCACTCATGGTTATGGCAGCACTGCATAATTCTCTTACTGTCATGCCATCCGTAA
GATGCTTTTCTGTGACTGGTGAGTACTCAACCAAGTCATTCTGAGAATAGTGTATGCGGCGACCGAGTTG
CTCTTGCCCGGCGTCAATACGGGATAATACCGCGCCACATAGCAGAACTTTAAAAGTGCTCATCATTGGA
AAACGTTCTTCGGGGCGAAAACTCTCAAGGATCTTACCGCTGTTGAGATCCAGTTCGATGTAACCCACTC
GTGCACCCAACTGATCTTCAGCATCTTTTACTTTCACCAGCGTTTCTGGGTGAGCAAAAACAGGAAGGCA
AAATGCCGCAAAAAAGGGAATAAGGGCGACACGGAAATGTTGAATACTCATACTCTTCCTTTTTCAATCA
TGATTGAAGCATTTATCAGGGTTATTGTCTCATGAGCGGATACATATTTGAATGTATTTAGAAAAATAAA
CAAATAGGTCATGACCAAAATCCCTTAACGTGAGTTTTCGTTCCACTGAGCGTCAGACCCCGTAGAAAAG
ATCAAAGGATCTTCTTGAGATCCTTTTTTTCTGCGCGTAATCTGCTGCTTGCAAACAAAAAAACCACCGC
TACCAGCGGTGGTTTGTTTGCCGGATCAAGAGCTACCAACTCTTTTTCCGAAGGTAACTGGCTTCAGCAG
AGCGCAGATACCAAATACTGTCCTTCTAGTGTAGCCGTAGTTAGGCCACCACTTCAAGAACTCTGTAGCA
CCGCCTACATACCTCGCTCTGCTAATCCTGTTACCAGTGGCTGCTGCCAGTGGCGATAAGTCGTGTCTTA
CCGGGTTGGACTCAAGACGATAGTTACCGGATAAGGCGCAGCGGTCGGGCTGAACGGGGGGTTCGTGCAC
ACAGCCCAGCTTGGAGCGAACGACCTACACCGAACTGAGATACCTACAGCGTGAGCTATGAGAAAGCGCC
ACGCTTCCCGAAGGGAGAAAGGCGGACAGGTATCCGGTAAGCGGCAGGGTCGGAACAGGAGAGCGCACGA
GGGAGCTTCCAGGGGGAAACGCCTGGTATCTTTATAGTCCTGTCGGGTTTCGCCACCTCTGACTTGAGCG
TCGATTTTTGTGATGCTCGTCAGGGGGGCGGAGCCTATGGAAAAACGCCAGCAACGCGGCCTTTTTACGG
TTCCTGGCCTTTTGCTGGCCTTTTGCTCACATGTTCTTTCCTGCGTTATCCCCTGATTCTGTGGATAACC
GTATTACCGCCTTTGAGTGAGCTGATACCGCTCGCCGCAGCCGAACGACCGAGCGCAGCGAGTCAGTGAG
CGAGGAAGCGGAAGAGCGCCTGATGCGGTATTTTCTCCTTACGCATCTGTGCGGTATTTCACACCGCAAT
GGTGCACTCTCAGTACAATCTGCTCTGATGCCGCATAGTTAAGCCAGTATACACTCCGCTATCGCTACGT
GACTGGGTCATGGCTGCGCCCCGACACCCGCCAACACCCGCTGACGCGCCCTGACGGGCTTGTCTGCTCC
CGGCATCCGCTTACAGACAAGCTGTGACCGTCTCCGGGAGCTGCATGTGTCAGAGGTTTTCACCGTCATC
ACCGAAACGCGCGAGGCAGCTGCGGTAAAGCTCATCAGCGTGGTCGTGAAGCGATTCACAGATGTCTGCC
TGTTCATCCGCGTCCAGCTCGTTGAGTTTCTCCAGAAGCGTTAATGTCTGGCTTCTGATAAAGCGGGCCA
TGTTAAGGGCGGTTTTTTCCTGTTTGGTCACTGATGCCTCCGTGTAAGGGGGATTTCTGTTCATGGGGGT
AATGATACCGATGAAACGAGAGAGGATGCTCACGATACGGGTTACTGATGATGAACATGCCCGGTTACTG
GAACGTTGTGAGGGTAAACAACTGGCGGTATGGATGCGGCGGGACCAGAGAAAAATCACTCAGGGTCAAT
GCCAGCGCTTCGTTAATACAGATGTAGGTGTTCCACAGGGTAGCCAGCAGCATCCTGCGATGCAGATCCG
GAACATAATGGTGCAGGGCGCTGACTTCCGCGTTTCCAGACTTTACGAAACACGGAAACCGAAGACCATT
CATGTTGTTGCTCAGGTCGCAGACGTTTTGCAGCAGCAGTCGCTTCACGTTCGCTCGCGTATCGGTGATT
CATTCTGCTAACCAGTAAGGCAACCCCGCCAGCCTAGCCGGGTCCTCAACGACAGGAGCACGATCATGCT
AGTCATGCCCCGCGCCCACCGGAAGGAGCTGACTGGGTTGAAGGCTCTCAAGGGCATCGGTCGAGATCCC
GGTGCCTAATGAGTGAGCTAACTTACATTAATTGCGTTGCGCTCACTGCCCGCTTTCCAGTCGGGAAACC
TGTCGTGCCAGCTGCATTAATGAATCGGCCAACGCGCGGGGAGAGGCGGTTTGCGTATTGGGCGCCAGGG
TGGTTTTTCTTTTCACCAGTGAGACGGGCAACAGCTGATTGCCCTTCACCGCCTGGCCCTGAGAGAGTTG
CAGCAAGCGGTCCACGCTGGTTTGCCCCAGCAGGCGAAAATCCTGTTTGATGGTGGTTAACGGCGGGATA
TAACATGAGCTGTCTTCGGTATCGTCGTATCCCACTACCGAGATGTCCGCACCAACGCGCAGCCCGGACT
CGGTAATGGCGCGCATTGCGCCCAGCGCCATCTGATCGTTGGCAACCAGCATCGCAGTGGGAACGATGCC
CTCATTCAGCATTTGCATGGTTTGTTGAAAACCGGACATGGCACTCCAGTCGCCTTCCCGTTCCGCTATC
GGCTGAATTTGATTGCGAGTGAGATATTTATGCCAGCCAGCCAGACGCAGACGCGCCGAGACAGAACTTA
ATGGGCCCGCTAACAGCGCGATTTGCTGGTGACCCAATGCGACCAGATGCTCCACGCCCAGTCGCGTACC
GTCTTCATGGGAGAAAATAATACTGTTGATGGGTGTCTGGTCAGAGACATCAAGAAATAACGCCGGAACA
TTAGTGCAGGCAGCTTCCACAGCAATGGCATCCTGGTCATCCAGCGGATAGTTAATGATCAGCCCACTGA
CGCGTTGCGCGAGAAGATTGTGCACCGCCGCTTTACAGGCTTCGACGCCGCTTCGTTCTACCATCGACAC
CACCACGCTGGCACCCAGTTGATCGGCGCGAGATTTAATCGCCGCGACAATTTGCGACGGCGCGTGCAGG
GCCAGACTGGAGGTGGCAACGCCAATCAGCAACGACTGTTTGCCCGCCAGTTGTTGTGCCACGCGGTTGG
GAATGTAATTCAGCTCCGCCATCGCCGCTTCCACTTTTTCCCGCGTTTTCGCAGAAACGTGGCTGGCCTG
GTTCACCACGCGGGAAACGGTCTGATAAGAGACACCGGCATACTCTGCGACATCGTATAACGTTACTGGT
TTCACATTCACCACCCTGAATTGACTCTCTTCCGGGCGCTATCATGCCATACCGCGAAAGGTTTTGCGCC
ATTCGATGGTGTCCGGGATCTCGACGCTCTCCCTTATGCGACTCCTGCATTAGGAAGCAGCCCAGTAGTA
GGTTGAGGCCGTTGAGCACCGCCGCCGCAAGGAATGGTGCATGCAAGGAGATGGCGCCCAACAGTCCCCC
GGCCACGGGGCCTGCCACCATACCCACGCCGAAACAAGCGCTCATGAGCCCGAAGTGGCGAGCCCGATCT
TCCCCATCGGTGATGTCGGCGATATAGGCGCCAGCAACCGCACCTGTGGCGCCGGTGATGCCGGCCACGA
TGCGTCCGGCGTAGAGGATCGAGATCGATCTCGATCCCGCGAAATTAATACGACTCACTATAGGGGAATT
GTGAGCGGATAACAATTCCCCTCTAGAAATAAT
Features (pLannotate 1.2.2; 19 found; start..end, strand, type, name):
      1..23      +  RBS            RBS: efficient ribosome binding site from bacteriophage T7 gene 10 (Olins and Rangwala, 1989)
     72..779     +  CDS            mCherry: mCherry is a basic (constitutively fluorescent) red fluorescent protein published in 2004, derived from Discosoma sp.. It is reported to be a very rapidly-maturing monomer with low acid sensitivity.
    807..848     +  CDS            S-Tag (fragment): affinity and epitope tag derived from pancreatic ribonuclease A
    878..895     +  CDS            SET1 (fragment): solubility-enhancement tag derived from T7 phage gene 10B
    903..950     +  terminator     T7 terminator: transcription terminator for bacteriophage T7 RNA polymerase
    987..1442    +  rep_origin     f1 ori (sequence partly withheld): f1 bacteriophage origin of replication; arrow indicates direction of (+) strand synthesis
   1557..2417    -  CDS            AmpR: β-lactamase; bla; confers resistance to ampicillin, carbenicillin, and related antibiotics
   2418..2510    -  promoter       AmpR promoter: bla
   2591..3179    +  rep_origin     ori: high-copy-number ColE1/pMB1/pBR322/pUC origin of replication
   3365..3504    -  misc_feature   bom: basis of mobility region from pBR322
   3606..3797    -  CDS            rop: Rop protein, which maintains plasmids at low copy number; rop
   3814..4194    +  CDS            YPB1_ECOLX: Protein predicted: Swiss-Prot protein existence level 4. From Escherichia coli.
   4256..4320    -  CDS            TcR (fragment): tetracycline efflux protein; tet; confers resistance to tetracycline
   4335..4356    -  protein_bind   CAP binding site: CAP binding activates transcription in the presence of cAMP. E. coli catabolite activator protein
   4369..5451    -  CDS            lacI: lac repressor; lacI; The lac repressor binds to the lac operator to inhibit transcription in E. coli. This inhibition can be relieved by adding lactose or isopropyl-β-D-thiogalactopyranoside (IPTG).
   5452..5529    -  promoter       lacI promoter: lacI
   5537..5816    -  CDS            TcR (fragment): tetracycline efflux protein; tet; confers resistance to tetracycline
   5842..5860    +  promoter       T7 promoter: promoter for bacteriophage T7 RNA polymerase
   5861..5885    +  protein_bind   lac operator: The lac repressor binds to the lac operator to inhibit transcription in E. coli. This inhibition can be relieved by adding lactose or isopropyl-β-D-thiogalactopyranoside (IPTG). lac repressor encoded by lacI
