[The description below was written by a language model from this plasmid's Addgene catalogue record and pLannotate feature annotations shown in this document.]
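Description:
pET-45b-mCherry is a bacterial expression plasmid of about 5.9 kb, built on the pET-45(b+) backbone and designed to produce a 6xHis-tagged mCherry fusion protein in E. coli. It replicates from a ColE1/pMB1-type origin. The backbone also carries the rop gene and the pBR322 bom region, consistent with the low copy number recorded for it. Selection is by ampicillin through the β-lactamase gene and its own promoter. An f1 phage origin is present as well, along with short remnants of the tetracycline resistance gene that are non-functional leftovers of the pBR322-derived backbone.

The expression cassette follows the standard pET arrangement. A T7 promoter is immediately followed by a lac operator and then by the strong ribosome binding site from T7 gene 10, with the mCherry coding sequence downstream and a T7 terminator closing the unit. The plasmid-borne lacI gene supplies lac repressor, so transcription stays off until it is induced with IPTG in a host that provides T7 RNA polymerase. The catalogue entry states that the product carries a 6xHis tag, which would allow purification by metal-affinity chromatography. The automated annotation does not mark this tag as a separate feature, although there is a short unannotated stretch between the ribosome binding site and mCherry. Downstream of mCherry lies a fragment of the S-tag from the vector's cloning region; the record does not say whether it is translated in frame.

The stated purpose is bacterial production of red fluorescent recombinant protein. The associated publication concerns transcriptional condensates, which suggests that the plasmid serves as an mCherry-only control or as a parent vector for mCherry fusions, but the record does not state this.
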