Addgene plasmid #145279: pET-45b-mCherry
Purpose: Bacterial Expression of 6xHis mCherry Fusion Protein
Depositing lab: Denes Hnisz. Depositing organization: Max Planck Institute for Molecular Genetics. Publication: Unblending of Transcriptional Condensates in Human Repeat Expansion Disease. Basu S, Mackowiak SD, Niskanen H, Knezevic D, Asimi V, Grosswendt S, Geertsema H, Ali S, Jerkovic I, Ewers H, Mundlos S, Meissner A, Ibrahim DM, Hnisz D. Cell. 2020 May 28;181(5):1062-1079.e30. doi: 10.1016/j.cell.2020.04.018. Epub 2020 May 7. PubMed 32386547.
Backbone
  Vector backbone: pET-45(b+)
  Vector type: Bacterial Expression
Growth in bacteria
  Bacterial resistance: Ampicillin, 100 μg/mL
  Growth temperature: 37°C
  Growth strain: NEB Stable
  Copy number: Low Copy
Gene/Insert
  Gene/Insert name: mCherry
  Species: Other
  Cloning method: Restriction Enzyme; 5′ cloning site Unknown (unknown if destroyed)
Terms and licenses: Academic/Nonprofit Terms; Industry Terms: Not Available to Industry
How to cite: pET-45b-mCherry was a gift from Denes Hnisz (Addgene plasmid # 145279 ; http://n2t.net/addgene:145279 ; RRID:Addgene_145279)
